Addgene plasmid #244858: pLentiCRISPR V2 CLUH sg2
Purpose: Knockout of human CLUH
Depositing lab: Alexis Jourdain. Depositing organization: Universite de Lausanne (UNIL). Publication: An updated inventory of genes essential for oxidative phosphorylation identifies a mitochondrial origin in familial Meniere's disease. Harhai M, Foged MM, Zarges C, Landoni JC, Chollet S, Simonelli M, Recazens E, Lisci M, Laban N, Manley S, Riemer J, Lopez-Escamez JA, Lysakowski A, Jourdain AA. Cell Rep. 2025 Jul 25;44(8):116069. doi: 10.1016/j.celrep.2025.116069. PubMed 40714634.
Backbone
  Vector backbone: lentiCRISPR v2 puro
  Backbone manufacturer: Feng Zhang (Addgene #52961)
  Vector type: Lentiviral, CRISPR
  Selectable markers: Puromycin
Growth in bacteria
  Bacterial resistance: Ampicillin, 100 μg/mL
  Growth temperature: 37°C
  Growth strain: NEB Stable
  Copy number: High Copy
Gene/Insert
  Gene/Insert name: CLUH sgRNA
  gRNA/shRNA sequence: TGGCGTCCGCACGTACAACG
  Species: H. sapiens (human)
  Entrez Gene: CLUH (a.k.a. CLU1, KIAA0664)
  Promoter: U6
  Cloning method: Restriction Enzyme; 5′ cloning site Unknown (unknown if destroyed)
Resource information
  A portion of this plasmid was derived from a plasmid made by: Integrated DNA Technologies
Terms and licenses: Academic/Nonprofit Terms; Industry Terms: Not Available to Industry
How to cite: pLentiCRISPR V2 CLUH sg2 was a gift from Alexis Jourdain (Addgene plasmid # 244858 ; http://n2t.net/addgene:244858 ; RRID:Addgene_244858)
