[The description below was written by a language model from this plasmid's Addgene catalogue record and pLannotate feature annotations shown in this document.]
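Description:
pLentiCRISPR V2 CLUH sg2 is an all-in-one lentiviral CRISPR plasmid built on the lentiCRISPR v2 puro backbone and intended for knockout of the human CLUH gene. It is propagated in E. coli as a high-copy plasmid through a ColE1/pUC-type origin with ampicillin selection (β-lactamase under its own promoter). The backbone also carries an f1 origin and an SV40/EM7-driven bleomycin/Zeocin resistance cassette, which lies outside the lentiviral transfer region.

The viral cassette is a self-inactivating HIV-1 design. A CMV enhancer/promoter fused to a truncated 5' LTR drives genomic RNA production in packaging cells. It is followed by the Ψ packaging signal with a gag fragment, the Rev response element for Rev-dependent nuclear export, and a cPPT/CTS. A WPRE, which enhances transcript expression, and a ΔU3 3' LTR lie at the other end.

Between these elements sit two expression units. A human U6 RNA polymerase III promoter transcribes the CLUH-targeting spacer fused to the S. pyogenes guide RNA scaffold. An EF-1α core promoter drives S. pyogenes Cas9 followed by puromycin N-acetyltransferase. In this backbone the two proteins are normally joined by a 2A peptide, although the feature table does not annotate one.

After packaging and transduction, integrated cells express both nuclease and guide and can be selected with puromycin. Cas9 cuts within CLUH, and the resulting double-strand breaks disrupt the gene. The "sg2" label suggests it is one of several guides against this target, and the associated work concerns genes required for oxidative phosphorylation. The cloning sites used for guide insertion are not recorded.
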