Features (pLannotate 1.2.2; 33 found; start..end, strand, type, name):
    393..626     -  misc_feature   RRE: The Rev response element (RRE) of HIV-1 allows for Rev-dependent mRNA export from the nucleus to the cytoplasm.
    772..1135    -  CDS            HIV-1 gag (fragment): gag protein from human immunodeficiency virus 1; gag
   1119..1244    -  misc_feature   HIV-1 Ψ: packaging signal of human immunodeficiency virus type 1
   1291..1471    -  LTR            5' LTR (truncated): truncated 5' long terminal repeat (LTR) from HIV-1
   1489..1688    -  promoter       CMV promoter: human cytomegalovirus (CMV) immediate early promoter
   1689..2068    -  enhancer       CMV enhancer: human cytomegalovirus immediate early enhancer
   2223..2275    +  misc_feature   bom (fragment): basis of mobility region from pBR322
   2334..2438    +  promoter       AmpR promoter: bla
   2439..3299    +  CDS            AmpR: β-lactamase; bla; confers resistance to ampicillin, carbenicillin, and related antibiotics
   3470..4058    +  rep_origin     ori: high-copy-number ColE1/pMB1/pBR322/pUC origin of replication
   4241..4333    +  CDS            lacI (fragment): lac repressor; lacI; The lac repressor binds to the lac operator to inhibit transcription in E. coli. This inhibition can be relieved by adding lactose or isopropyl-β-D-thiogalactopyranoside (IPTG).
   4346..4367    +  protein_bind   CAP binding site: CAP binding activates transcription in the presence of cAMP. E. coli catabolite activator protein
   4382..4412    +  promoter       lac promoter: promoter for the E. coli lac operon
   4416..4438    +  protein_bind   lac operator (fragment): The lac repressor binds to the lac operator to inhibit transcription in E. coli. This inhibition can be relieved by adding lactose or isopropyl-β-D-thiogalactopyranoside (IPTG). lac repressor encoded by lacI
   4509..4630    -  polyA_signal   SV40 poly(A) signal: SV40 polyadenylation signal
   4625..4750    -  CDS            ble (fragment): BLE_KLEPN - Experimental evidence at protein level: Swiss-Prot protein existence level 1. Binding protein with a strong affinity to the bleomycin family of antibiotics. Binds to CL990; an antimitotic-antibiotic compound. From Klebsiella pneumoniae.
   4760..5134    -  CDS            BleoR: antibiotic-binding protein; Sh ble from Streptoalloteichus hindustanus; confers resistance to bleomycin, phleomycin, and Zeocin™
   5153..5200    -  promoter       EM7 promoter: synthetic bacterial promoter&nbsp
   5248..5577    -  promoter       SV40 promoter: SV40 enhancer and early promoter
   5591..6019    -  rep_origin     f1 ori (sequence partly withheld): f1 bacteriophage origin of replication; arrow indicates direction of (+) strand synthesis
   6040..6061    -  promoter       SV40 promoter (fragment): SV40 enhancer and early promoter
   6065..6289    -  polyA_signal   bGH poly(A) signal: bovine growth hormone polyadenylation signal
   6321..6554    -  LTR            3' LTR (ΔU3): self-inactivating 3' long terminal repeat (LTR) from HIV-1
   6556..6575    -  misc_feature   cPPT/CTS (fragment): central polypurine tract and central termination sequence of HIV-1
   6626..7214    -  misc_feature   WPRE: woodchuck hepatitis virus posttranscriptional regulatory element
   7230..7827    -  CDS            PuroR (fragment): puromycin N-acetyltransferase; pac from Streptomyces; confers resistance to puromycin
   7965..12068   -  CDS            Cas9: Cas9 (Csn1) endonuclease from the Streptococcus pyogenes Type II CRISPR/Cas system generates RNA-guided double strand breaks in DNA
  12093..12304   -  promoter       EF-1α core promoter: core promoter for human elongation factor EF-1α
  12330..12348   -  CDS            small t antigen (fragment): SV40 (simian virus 40) small t antigen
  12366..12441   -  misc_RNA       gRNA scaffold: guide RNA scaffold for the Streptococcus pyogenes CRISPR/Cas9 system
  12471..12711   -  promoter       U6 promoter: RNA polymerase III promoter for human U6 snRNA
  12762..12879   -  misc_feature   cPPT/CTS: central polypurine tract and central termination sequence of HIV-1
  12929..16      -  CDS            Rev (fragment) (across the origin): human immunodeficiency virus 1 (HIV-1) Rev protein; rev; enhances nuclear export of unspliced and incompletely spliced viral mRNAs
>Addgene plasmid #244858 | pLentiCRISPR V2 CLUH sg2 | addgene full sequence | sequence record 489389 | Addgene NGS Result
GGGTTGGGAGGTGGGTCTGAAACGATAATGGTGAATATCCCTGCCTAACTCTATTCACTATAGAAAGTAC
AGCAAAAACTATTCTTAAACCTACCAAGCCTCCTACTATCATTATGAATAATTTTATATACCACAGCCAA
TTTGTTATGTTAAACCAATTCCACAAACTTGCCCATTTATCTAATTCCAATAATTCTTGTTCATTCTTTT
CTTGCTGGTTTTGCGATTCTTCAATTAAGGAGTGTATTAAGCTTGTGTAATTGTTAATTTCTCTGTCCCA
CTCCATCCAGGTCGTGTGATTCCAAATCTGTTCCAGAGATTTATTACTCCAACTAGCATTCCAAGGCACA
GCAGTGGTGCAAATGAGTTTTCCAGAGCAACCCCAAATCCCCAGGAGCTGTTGATCCTTTAGGTATCTTT
CCACAGCCAGGATTCTTGCCTGGAGCTGCTTGATGCCCCAGACTGTGAGTTGCAACAGATGCTGTTGCGC
CTCAATAGCCCTCAGCAAATTGTTCTGCTGCTGCACTATACCAGACAATAATTGTCTGGCCTGTACCGTC
AGCGTCATTGACGCTGCGCCCATAGTGCTTCCTGCTGCTCCCAAGAACCCAAGGAACAAAGCTCCTATTC
CCACTGCTCTTTTTTCTCTCTGCACCACTCTTCTCTTTGCCTTGGTGGGTGCTACTCCTAATGGTTCAAT
TTTTACTACTTTATATTTATATAATTCACTTCTCCAATTGTCCCTCATATCTCCTCCTCCAGGTCTGAAG
ATCAGCGGCCGCTTGCTGTGCGGTGGTCTTACTTTTGTTTTGCTCTTCCTCTATCTTGTCTAAAGCTTCC
TTGGTGTCTTTTATCTCTATCCTTTGATGCACACAATAGAGGGTTGCTACTGTATTATATAATGATCTAA
GTTCTTCTGATCCTGTCTGAAGGGATGGTTGTAGCTGTCCCAGTATTTGTCTACAGCCTTCTGATGTTTC
TAACAGGCCAGGATTAACTGCGAATCGTTCTAGCTCCCTGCTTGCCCATACTATATGTTTTAATTTATAT
TTTTTCTTTCCCCCTGGCCTTAACCGAATTTTTTCCCATCGCGATCTAATTCTCCCCCGCTTAATACTGA
CGCTCTCGCACCCATCTCTCTCCTTCTAGCCTCCGCTAGTCAAAATTTTTGGCGTACTCACCAGTCGCCG
CCCCTCGCCTCTTGCCGTGCGCGCTTCAGCAAGCCGAGTCCTGCGTCGAGAGAGCTCCTCTGGTTTCCCT
TTCGCTTTCAAGTCCCTGTTCGGGCGCCACTGCTAGAGATTTTCCACACTGACTAAAAGGGTCTGAGGGA
TCTCTAGTTACCAGAGTCACACAACAGACGGGCACACACTACTTGAAGCACTCAAGGCAAGCTTTATTGA
GGCTTAAGCAGTGGGTTCCCTAGTTAGCCAGAGAGCTCCCAGGCTCAGATCTGGTCTAACCAGAGAGACC
CAGTACAGGCAAAACGCGCTGCTTATATAGACCTCCCACCGTACACGCCTACCGCCCATTTGCGTCAATG
GGGCGGAGTTGTTACGACATTTTGGAAAGTCCCGTTGATTTTGGTGCCAAAACAAACTCCCATTGACGTC
AATGGGGTGGAGACTTGGAAATCCCCGTGAGTCAAACCGCTATCCACGCCCATTGATGTACTGCCAAAAC
CGCATCACCATGGTAATAGCGATGACTAATACGTAGATGTACTGCCAAGTAGGAAAGTCCCATAAGGTCA
TGTACTGGGCATAATGCCAGGCGGGCCATTTACCGTCATTGACGTCAATAGGGGGCGTACTTGGCATATG
ATACACTTGATGTACTGCCAAGTGGGCAGTTTACCGTAAATACTCCACCCATTGACGTCAATGGAAAGTC
CCTATTGGCGTTACTATGGGAACATACGTCATTATTGACGTCAATGGGCGGGGGTCGTTGGGCGGTCAGC
CAGGCGGGCCATTTACCGTAAGTTATGTAACGCGGAACTCCATATATGGGCTATGAACTAATGACCCCGT
AATTGATTACTATTAATAACTAGTCAATAATCAATGTCAACGCGTATATCTGGCCCGTACATCGCGAAGC
AGCGCAAAACGCCTAACCCTAAGCAGATTCTTCATGCAATTGTCGGTCAAGCCTTGCCTTGTTGTAGCTT
AAATTTTGCTCGCGCACTACTCAGCGACCTCCAACACACAAGCAGGGAGCAGATACTGGCTTAACTATGC
GGCATCAGAGCAGATTGTACTGAGAGTGCACCATAGGGGATCGGGAGATCTCCCGATCCGTCGACGTCAG
GTGGCACTTTTCGGGGAAATGTGCGCGGAACCCCTATTTGTTTATTTTTCTAAATACATTCAAATATGTA
TCCGCTCATGAGACAATAACCCTGATAAATGCTTCAATAATATTGAAAAAGGAAGAGTATGAGTATTCAA
CATTTCCGTGTCGCCCTTATTCCCTTTTTTGCGGCATTTTGCCTTCCTGTTTTTGCTCACCCAGAAACGC
TGGTGAAAGTAAAAGATGCTGAAGATCAGTTGGGTGCACGAGTGGGTTACATCGAACTGGATCTCAACAG
CGGTAAGATCCTTGAGAGTTTTCGCCCCGAAGAACGTTTTCCAATGATGAGCACTTTTAAAGTTCTGCTA
TGTGGCGCGGTATTATCCCGTATTGACGCCGGGCAAGAGCAACTCGGTCGCCGCATACACTATTCTCAGA
ATGACTTGGTTGAGTACTCACCAGTCACAGAAAAGCATCTTACGGATGGCATGACAGTAAGAGAATTATG
CAGTGCTGCCATAACCATGAGTGATAACACTGCGGCCAACTTACTTCTGACAACGATCGGAGGACCGAAG
GAGCTAACCGCTTTTTTGCACAACATGGGGGATCATGTAACTCGCCTTGATCGTTGGGAACCGGAGCTGA
ATGAAGCCATACCAAACGACGAGCGTGACACCACGATGCCTGTAGCAATGGCAACAACGTTGCGCAAACT
ATTAACTGGCGAACTACTTACTCTAGCTTCCCGGCAACAATTAATAGACTGGATGGAGGCGGATAAAGTT
GCAGGACCACTTCTGCGCTCGGCCCTTCCGGCTGGCTGGTTTATTGCTGATAAATCTGGAGCCGGTGAGC
GTGGGTCTCGCGGTATCATTGCAGCACTGGGGCCAGATGGTAAGCCCTCCCGTATCGTAGTTATCTACAC
GACGGGGAGTCAGGCAACTATGGATGAACGAAATAGACAGATCGCTGAGATAGGTGCCTCACTGATTAAG
CATTGGTAACTGTCAGACCAAGTTTACTCATATATACTTTAGATTGATTTAAAACTTCATTTTTAATTTA
AAAGGATCTAGGTGAAGATCCTTTTTGATAATCTCATGACCAAAATCCCTTAACGTGAGTTTTCGTTCCA
CTGAGCGTCAGACCCCGTAGAAAAGATCAAAGGATCTTCTTGAGATCCTTTTTTTCTGCGCGTAATCTGC
TGCTTGCAAACAAAAAAACCACCGCTACCAGCGGTGGTTTGTTTGCCGGATCAAGAGCTACCAACTCTTT
TTCCGAAGGTAACTGGCTTCAGCAGAGCGCAGATACCAAATACTGTTCTTCTAGTGTAGCCGTAGTTAGG
CCACCACTTCAAGAACTCTGTAGCACCGCCTACATACCTCGCTCTGCTAATCCTGTTACCAGTGGCTGCT
GCCAGTGGCGATAAGTCGTGTCTTACCGGGTTGGACTCAAGACGATAGTTACCGGATAAGGCGCAGCGGT
CGGGCTGAACGGGGGGTTCGTGCACACAGCCCAGCTTGGAGCGAACGACCTACACCGAACTGAGATACCT
ACAGCGTGAGCTATGAGAAAGCGCCACGCTTCCCGAAGGGAGAAAGGCGGACAGGTATCCGGTAAGCGGC
AGGGTCGGAACAGGAGAGCGCACGAGGGAGCTTCCAGGGGGAAACGCCTGGTATCTTTATAGTCCTGTCG
GGTTTCGCCACCTCTGACTTGAGCGTCGATTTTTGTGATGCTCGTCAGGGGGGCGGAGCCTATGGAAAAA
CGCCAGCAACGCGGCCTTTTTACGGTTCCTGGCCTTTTGCTGGCCTTTTGCTCACATGTTCTTTCCTGCG
TTATCCCCTGATTCTGTGGATAACCGTATTACCGCCTTTGAGTGAGCTGATACCGCTCGCCGCAGCCGAA
CGACCGAGCGCAGCGAGTCAGTGAGCGAGGAAGCGGAAGAGCGCCCAATACGCAAACCGCCTCTCCCCGC
GCGTTGGCCGATTCATTAATGCAGCTGGCACGACAGGTTTCCCGACTGGAAAGCGGGCAGTGAGCGCAAC
GCAATTAATGTGAGTTAGCTCACTCATTAGGCACCCCAGGCTTTACACTTTATGCTTCCGGCTCGTATGT
TGTGTGGAATTGTGAGCGGATAACAATTTCACACAGGAAACAGCTATGACCATGATTACGCCAAGCTCTA
GCTAGAGGTCGACGGTATACAGACATGATAAGATACATTGATGAGTTTGGACAAACCACAACTAGAATGC
AGTGAAAAAAATGCTTTATTTGTGAAATTTGTGATGCTATTGCTTTATTTGTAACCATTATAAGCTGCAA
TAAACAAGTTGGGGTGGGCGAAGAACTCCAGCATGAGATCCCCGCGCTGGAGGATCATCCAGCCGGCGTC
CCGGAAAACGATTCCGAAGCCCAACCTTTCATAGAAGGCGGCGGTGGAATCGAAATCTCGTAGCACGTGT
CAGTCCTGCTCCTCGGCCACGAAGTGCACGCAGTTGCCGGCCGGGTCGCGCAGGGCGAACTCCCGCCCCC
ACGGCTGCTCGCCGATCTCGGTCATGGCCGGCCCGGAGGCGTCCCGGAAGTTCGTGGACACGACCTCCGA
CCACTCGGCGTACAGCTCGTCCAGGCCGCGCACCCACACCCAGGCCAGGGTGTTGTCCGGCACCACCTGG
TCCTGGACCGCGCTGATGAACAGGGTCACGTCGTCCCGGACCACACCGGCGAAGTCGTCCTCCACGAAGT
CCCGGGAGAACCCGAGCCGGTCGGTCCAGAACTCGACCGCTCCGGCGACGTCGCGCGCGGTGAGCACCGG
AACGGCACTGGTCAACTTGGCCATGGTTTAGTTCCTCACCTTGTCGTATTATACTATGCCGATATACTAT
GCCGATGATTAATTGTCAACACGTGCTGATCAGATCCGAAAATGGATATACAAGCTCCCGGGAGCTTTTT
GCAAAAGCCTAGGCCTCCAAAAAAGCCTCCTCACTACTTCTGGAATAGCTCAGAGGCAGAGGCGGCCTCG
GCCTCTGCATAAATAAAAAAAATTAGTCAGCCATGGGGCGGAGAATGGGCGGAACTGGGCGGAGTTAGGG
GCGGGATGGGCGGAGTTAGGGGCGGGACTATGGTTGCTGACTAATTGAGATGCATGCTTTGCATACTTCT
GCCTGCTGGGGAGCCTGGGGACTTTCCACACCTGGTTGCTGACTAATTGAGATGCATGCTTTGCATACTT
CTGCCTGCTGGGGAGCCTGGGGACTTTCCACACCCTAACTGACACACATTCCACAGAATTAATTCGCGTT
AAATTTTTGTTAAATCAGCTCATTTTTTAACCAATAGGCCGAAATCGGCAAAATCCCTTATAAATCAAAA
GAATAGACCGAGATAGGGT
[37 nt withheld, positions 5690-5726]
AAAGAACGTGGACTCCAACGTCAAAGG
[49 nt withheld, positions 5754-5802]
T
[91 nt withheld, positions 5804-5894]
G
[124 nt withheld, positions 5896-6019]
GGGGATACCCCCTAGAGCCCCAGCTGGTTCTTTCCGCCTCAGAAGCCATAGAGCCCACCGCATCCCCAGC
ATGCCTGCTATTGTCTTCCCAATCCTCCCCCTTGCTGTCCTGCCCCACCCCACCCCCCAGAATAGAATGA
CACCTACTCAGACAATGCGATGCAATTTCCTCATTTTATTAGGAAAGGACAGTGGGAGTGGCACCTTCCA
GGGTCAAGGAAGGCACGGGGGAGGGGCAAACAACAGATGGCTGGCAACTAGAAGGCACAGTCGAGGCTGA
TCAGCGGGTTTAAACGGGCCCTGCTAGAGATTTTCCACACTGACTAAAAGGGTCTGAGGGATCTCTAGTT
ACCAGAGTCACACAACAGACGGGCACACACTACTTGAAGCACTCAAGGCAAGCTTTATTGAGGCTTAAGC
AGTGGGTTCCCTAGTTAGCCAGAGAGCTCCCAGGCTCAGATCTGGTCTAACCAGAGAGACCCAGTACAAG
CAAAAAGCAGATCTTGTCTTCGTTGGGAGTGAATTAGCCCTTCCAGTCCCCCCTTTTCTTTTAAAAAGTG
GCTAAGATCTACAGCTGCCTTGTAAGTCATTGGTCTTAAAGTCGACGCGGGGAGGCGGCCCAAAGGGAGA
TCCGACTCGTCTGAGGGCGAAGGCGAAGACGCGGAAGAGGCCGCAGAGCCGGCAGCAGGCCGCGGGAAGG
AAGGTCCGCTGGATTGAGGGCCGAAGGGACGTAGCAGAAGGACGTCCCGCGCAGAATCCAGGTGGCAACA
CAGGCGAGCAGCCAAGGAAAGGACGATGATTTCCCCGACAACACCACGGAATTGTCAGTGCCCAACAGCC
GAGCCCCTGTCCAGCAGCGGGCAAGGCAGGCGGCGATGAGTTCCGCCGTGGCAATAGGGAGGGGGAAAGC
GAAAGTCCCGGAAAGGAGCTGACAGGTGGTGGCAATGCCCCAACCAGTGGGGGTTGCGTCAGCAAACACA
GTGCACACCACGCCACGTTGCCTGACAACGGGCCACAACTCCTCATAAAGAGACAGCAACCAGGATTTAT
ACAAGGAGGAGAAAATGAAAGCCATACGGGAAGCAATAGCATGATACAAAGGCATTAAAGCAGCGTATCC
ACATAGCGTAAAAGGAGCAACATAGTTAAGAATACCAGTCAATCTTTCACAAATTTTGTAATCCAGAGGT
TGATTGTCGACTTAACGCGTTCAGGCACCGGGCTTGCGGGTCATGCACCAGGTGCGCGGTCCTTCGGGCA
CCTCGACGTCGGCGGTGACGGTGAAGCCGAGCCGCTCGTAGAAGGGGAGGTTGCGGGGCGCGGAGGTCTC
CAGGAAGGCGGGCACCCCGGCGCGCTCGGCCGCCTCCACTCCGGGGAGCACGACGGCGCTGCCCAGACCC
TTGCCCTGGTGGTCGGGCGAGACTCCGACGGTGGCCAGGAACCACGCGGGCTCCTTGGGCCGGTGCGGCG
CCAGGAGGCCTTCCATCTGTTGCTGCGCGGCCAGCCGGGAACCGCTCAACTCGGCCATGCGCGGGCCGAT
CTCGGCGAACACCGCCCCCGCTTCGACGCTCTCCGGCGTGGTCCAGACCGCCACCGCGGCGCCGTCGTCC
GCGACCCACACCTTGCCGATGTCGAGCCCGACGCGCGTGAGGAAGAGTTCTTGCAGCTCGGTGACCCGCT
CGATGTGGCGGTCCGGATCGACGGTGTGGCGCGTGGCGGGGTAGTCGGCGAACGCGGCGGCGAGGGTGCG
TACGGCCCTGGGGACGTCGTCGCGGGTGGCGAGGCGCACCGTGGGCTTGTACTCGGTCGGTCCAGGATTC
TCTTCGACATCTCCGGCTTGTTTCAGCAGAGAGAAGTTTGTTGCGCCGGATCCCTTATCGTCATCGTCTT
TGTAATCTTTCTTCTTCTTAGCCTGTCCAGCCTTCTTTGTGGCGGCAGGTCGCTTGTCGCCTCCCAGCTG
AGACAGGTCGATCCGTGTCTCGTACAGGCCGGTGATGCTCTGGTGGATCAGGGTGGCGTCCAGCACCTCT
TTGGTGCTGGTGTACCTCTTCCGGTCGATGGTGGTGTCAAAGTACTTGAAGGCGGCAGGGGCTCCCAGAT
TGGTCAGGGTAAACAGGTGGATGATATTCTCGGCCTGCTCTCTGATGGGCTTATCCCGGTGCTTGTTGTA
GGCGGACAGCACTTTGTCCAGATTAGCGTCGGCCAGGATCACTCTCTTGGAGAACTCGCTGATCTGCTCG
ATGATCTCGTCCAGGTAGTGCTTGTGCTGTTCCACAAACAGCTGTTTCTGCTCATTATCCTCGGGGGAGC
CCTTCAGCTTCTCATAGTGGCTGGCCAGGTACAGGAAGTTCACATATTTGGAGGGCAGGGCCAGTTCGTT
TCCCTTCTGCAGTTCGCCGGCAGAGGCCAGCATTCTCTTCCGGCCGTTTTCCAGCTCGAACAGGGAGTAC
TTAGGCAGCTTGATGATCAGGTCCTTTTTCACTTCTTTGTAGCCCTTGGCTTCCAGAAAGTCGATGGGAT
TCTTCTCGAAGCTGCTTCTTTCCATGATGGTGATCCCCAGCAGCTCTTTCACACTCTTCAGTTTCTTGGA
CTTGCCCTTTTCCACTTTGGCCACCACCAGCACAGAATAGGCCACGGTGGGGCTGTCGAAGCCGCCGTAC
TTCTTAGGGTCCCAGTCCTTCTTTCTGGCGATCAGCTTATCGCTGTTCCTCTTGGGCAGGATAGACTCTT
TGCTGAAGCCGCCTGTCTGCACCTCGGTCTTTTTCACGATATTCACTTGGGGCATGCTCAGCACTTTCCG
CACGGTGGCAAAATCCCGGCCCTTATCCCACACGATCTCCCCGGTTTCGCCGTTTGTCTCGATCAGAGGC
CGCTTCCGGATCTCGCCGTTGGCCAGGGTAATCTCGGTCTTGAAAAAGTTCATGATGTTGCTGTAGAAGA
AGTACTTGGCGGTAGCCTTGCCGATTTCCTGCTCGCTCTTGGCGATCATCTTCCGCACGTCGTACACCTT
GTAGTCGCCGTACACGAACTCGCTTTCCAGCTTAGGGTACTTTTTGATCAGGGCGGTTCCCACGACGGCG
TTCAGGTAGGCGTCGTGGGCGTGGTGGTAGTTGTTGATCTCGCGCACTTTGTAAAACTGGAAATCCTTCC
GGAAATCGGACACCAGCTTGGACTTCAGGGTGATCACTTTCACTTCCCGGATCAGCTTGTCATTCTCGTC
GTACTTAGTGTTCATCCGGGAGTCCAGGATCTGTGCCACGTGCTTTGTGATCTGCCGGGTTTCCACCAGC
TGTCTCTTGATGAAGCCGGCCTTATCCAGTTCGCTCAGGCCGCCTCTCTCGGCCTTGGTCAGATTGTCGA
ACTTTCTCTGGGTAATCAGCTTGGCGTTCAGCAGCTGCCGCCAGTAGTTCTTCATCTTCTTCACGACCTC
TTCGGAGGGCACGTTGTCGCTCTTGCCCCGGTTCTTGTCGCTTCTGGTCAGCACCTTGTTGTCGATGGAG
TCGTCCTTCAGAAAGCTCTGAGGCACGATATGGTCCACATCGTAGTCGGACAGCCGGTTGATGTCCAGTT
CCTGGTCCACGTACATATCCCGCCCATTCTGCAGGTAGTACAGGTACAGCTTCTCGTTCTGCAGCTGGGT
GTTTTCCACGGGGTGTTCTTTCAGGATCTGGCTGCCCAGCTCTTTGATGCCCTCTTCGATCCGCTTCATT
CTCTCGCGGCTGTTCTTCTGTCCCTTCTGGGTGGTCTGGTTCTCTCTGGCCATTTCGATCACGATGTTCT
CGGGCTTGTGCCGGCCCATCACTTTCACGAGCTCGTCCACCACCTTCACTGTCTGCAGGATGCCCTTCTT
AATGGCGGGGCTGCCGGCCAGATTGGCAATGTGCTCGTGCAGGCTATCGCCCTGGCCGGACACCTGGGCT
TTCTGGATGTCCTCTTTAAAGGTCAGGCTGTCGTCGTGGATCAGCTGCATGAAGTTTCTGTTGGCGAAGC
CGTCGGACTTCAGGAAATCCAGGATTGTCTTGCCGGACTGCTTGTCCCGGATGCCGTTGATCAGCTTCCG
GCTCAGCCTGCCCCAGCCGGTGTATCTCCGCCGCTTCAGCTGCTTCATCACTTTGTCGTCGAACAGGTGG
GCATAGGTTTTCAGCCGTTCCTCGATCATCTCTCTGTCCTCAAACAGTGTCAGGGTCAGCACGATATCTT
CCAGAATGTCCTCGTTTTCCTCATTGTCCAGGAAGTCCTTGTCCTTGATAATTTTCAGCAGATCGTGGTA
TGTGCCCAGGGAGGCGTTGAACCGATCTTCCACGCCGGAGATTTCCACGGAGTCGAAGCACTCGATTTTC
TTGAAGTAGTCCTCTTTCAGCTGCTTCACGGTCACTTTCCGGTTGGTCTTGAACAGCAGGTCCACGATGG
CCTTTTTCTGCTCGCCGCTCAGGAAGGCGGGCTTTCTCATTCCCTCGGTCACGTATTTCACTTTGGTCAG
CTCGTTATACACGGTGAAGTACTCGTACAGCAGGCTGTGCTTGGGCAGCACCTTCTCGTTGGGCAGGTTC
TTATCGAAGTTGGTCATCCGCTCGATGAAGCTCTGGGCGGAAGCGCCCTTGTCCACCACTTCCTCGAAGT
TCCAGGGGGTGATGGTTTCCTCGCTCTTTCTGGTCATCCAGGCGAATCTGCTGTTTCCCCTGGCCAGAGG
GCCCACGTAGTAGGGGATGCGGAAGGTCAGGATCTTCTCGATCTTTTCCCGGTTGTCCTTCAGGAATGGG
TAAAAATCTTCCTGCCGCCGCAGAATGGCGTGCAGCTCTCCCAGGTGGATCTGGTGGGGGATGCTGCCGT
TGTCGAAGGTCCGCTGCTTCCGCAGCAGGTCCTCTCTGTTCAGCTTCACGAGCAGTTCCTCGGTGCCGTC
CATCTTTTCCAGGATGGGCTTGATGAACTTGTAGAACTCTTCCTGGCTGGCTCCGCCGTCAATGTAGCCG
GCGTAGCCGTTCTTGCTCTGGTCGAAGAAAATCTCTTTGTACTTCTCAGGCAGCTGCTGCCGCACGAGAG
CTTTCAGCAGGGTCAGGTCCTGGTGGTGCTCGTCGTATCTCTTGATCATAGAGGCGCTCAGGGGGGCCTT
GGTGATCTCGGTGTTCACTCTCAGGATGTCGCTCAGCAGGATGGCGTCGGACAGGTTCTTGGCGGCCAGA
AACAGGTCGGCGTACTGGTCGCCGATCTGGGCCAGCAGGTTGTCCAGGTCGTCGTCGTAGGTGTCCTTGC
TCAGCTGCAGTTTGGCATCCTCGGCCAGGTCGAAGTTGCTCTTGAAGTTGGGGGTCAGGCCCAGGCTCAG
GGCAATCAGGTTTCCGAACAGGCCATTCTTCTTCTCGCCGGGCAGCTGGGCGATCAGATTTTCCAGCCGT
CTGCTCTTGCTCAGTCTGGCAGACAGGATGGCCTTGGCGTCCACGCCGCTGGCGTTGATGGGGTTTTCCT
CGAACAGCTGGTTGTAGGTCTGCACCAGCTGGATGAACAGCTTGTCCACGTCGCTGTTGTCGGGGTTCAG
GTCGCCCTCGATCAGGAAGTGGCCCCGGAACTTGATCATGTGGGCCAGGGCCAGATAGATCAGCCGCAGG
TCGGCCTTGTCGGTGCTGTCCACCAGTTTCTTTCTCAGGTGGTAGATGGTGGGGTACTTCTCGTGGTAGG
CCACCTCGTCCACGATGTTGCCGAAGATGGGGTGCCGCTCGTGCTTCTTATCCTCTTCCACCAGGAAGGA
CTCTTCCAGTCTGTGGAAGAAGCTGTCGTCCACCTTGGCCATCTCGTTGCTGAAGATCTCTTGCAGATAG
CAGATCCGGTTCTTCCGTCTGGTGTATCTTCTTCTGGCGGTTCTCTTCAGCCGGGTGGCCTCGGCTGTTT
CGCCGCTGTCGAACAGCAGGGCTCCGATCAGGTTCTTCTTGATGCTGTGCCGGTCGGTGTTGCCCAGCAC
CTTGAATTTCTTGCTGGGCACCTTGTACTCGTCGGTGATCACGGCCCAGCCCACAGAGTTGGTGCCGATG
TCCAGGCCGATGCTGTACTTCTTGTCCATGGTGGCAGCGCTCTAGAACCGGTCCTGTGTTCTGGCGGCAA
ACCCGTTGCGAAAAAGAACGTTCACGGCGACTACTGCACTTATATACGGTTCTCCCCCACCCTCGGGAAA
AAGGCGGAGCCAGTACACGACATCACTTTCCCAGTTTACCCCGCGCCACCTTCTCTAGGCACCGGATCAA
TTGCCGACCCCTCCCCCCAACTTCTCGGGGACTGTGGGCGATGTGCGCTCTGCCCACTGACGGGCACCGG
AGCCAATTCCCACTCCTTTCAAGACCTAGCTAGCGAATTCAAAAAAGCACCGACTCGGTGCCACTTTTTC
AAGTTGATAACGGACTAGCCTTATTTTAACTTGCTATTTCTAGCTCTAAAACCGTTGTACGTGCGGACGC
CACGGTGTTTCGTCCTTTCCACAAGATATATAAAGCCAAGAAATCGAAATACTTTCAAGTTACGGTAAGC
ATATGATAGTCCATTTTAAAACATAATTTTAAAACTGCAAACTACCCAAGAAATTATTACTTTCTACGTC
ACGTATTTTGTACTAATATCTTTGTGTTTACAGTCAAATTAATTCTAATTATCTCTCTAACAGCCTTGTA
TCGTATATGCAAATATGAAGGAATCATGGGAAATAGGCCCTCGGTACCTTAATTAACCAAACTGGATCTC
TGCTGTCCCTGTAATAAACCCGAAAATTTTGAATTTTTGTAATTTGTTTTTGTAATTCTTTAGTTTGTAT
GTCTGTTGCTATTATGTCTACTATTCTTTCCCCTGCACTGTACCCCCCAATCCCCCCTTTTCTTTTAAAA
TTGTGGATGAATACTGCCATTTGTCTGCAGAATTGGCGCACGCAGTGCCGATCCGTTCACTAATCGAATG
GATCTGTCTCTGTCTCTCTCTCCACCTTCTTCTTCTATTCCTTCGGGCCTGTCGGGTCCCCTCG
